>Addgene plasmid #186339 | pClgn1.1-Trim41-PA-1D4 | addgene full sequence | sequence record 366880 | Addgene NGS Result
GAGTTGGATCGGGAGGAGGAGGAGGAGGAGGTCGGAGAGGAGGAAGAAGTGGAGGCTGTCGGGGCTGGCG
GGGGCTGGGACACCCCTATGCGGGAAGAAGATTATGAGGGTGACATGGAGGAGGAGGCCGAGGAGGAAGA
GGAAGTGTTCTGGAGTAGTGGTATAGGTGGGTCTAACTGGGACAACATGGACTATGTGTGGGAGGAGGAG
GAGGAGGAGGAGGAGGAAGAACTGGACTATTACTTGGGGGATGTGGCGGACCTGAGAGGGGAAGATGAGG
ACGAGGAGGAGGAAGTGCTGGAGGAAGACGAGGAAGAGGAGCTAGACCCGATCACCCAACTGCCGCCACC
TCCAGCCCCTCGGAGATGCTTCACTTGTCCCCAGTGTCGAAAAAGTTTTCCTCGGCGGAGCTTCCGCCCC
AACCTGCAGTTGGCCAACATGGTCCAGGTGATCCGTCAGATGCACCCAACTCCTGGGCGAGGGAGCCGTG
TGAATGAACAAGGCATCTGTCCGAGACATCAAGAAGCCCTGAAGCTGTTCTGTGAGGTGGATGAAGAAGC
CATCTGTGTGGTGTGCCGCGAATCCAGGAGCCACAAACAGCATAGTGTGGTGCCATTGGAGGAGGTAGTG
CAGGAGTACAAGGCCAAGCTACAAGGGCATGTGGAACCACTTAGGAAGCATCTAGAGGCTGTGCAGAAGA
TGAAGGCCAAGGAGGAGAGGCGGGTGACAGAGCTGAAGAGCCAGATGAAGTCAGAGCTGGCAGCTGTGGC
CTCAGAGTTTGGGCGGCTAACAAGGTTTCTGGCTGAAGAGCAGGCAGGATTAGAGAGGCGCCTCCGGGAG
ATGCACGAAGCTCAGTTAGGACGTGCGGGAGCAGCAGCCAACCGCCTTGAAGAGCAGGCTGCCCAGCTGA
GCCGCTTGCTTGCTGAAGCCCAAGAACGGAGCCAACAGGGGGGCCTGCGGCTACTGCAAGACATCAAGGA
GACTTTCAATAGGTGTGAAGAGATACAGTTGCAGCCCCCAGAGATTTGGTCCCCTGACCCATGCCAACCC
CATAGCCACGACTTCCTGACAGACGCCATCGTGAGGAAAATGAGCCGCATGTTTTGTCAGGCTGCAAGAG
TGGACCTGACACTGGACCCTGACACAGCTCACCCAGCTCTGCTGCTGTCCCCTGATCGCCGTGGAGTCCG
CTTGGCAGAACGTCGGCAGGAGGTTCCTGAACATTCCAAGCGCTTCTCAGCTGACTGCTGTGTACTAGGG
GCCCAGGGCTTCCGCTCTGGCCGGCACTACTGGGAGGTAGAGGTGGGTGGGAGGCGAGGCTGGGCAGTGG
GTGCTGCCCGTGAATCAACCCATCATAAAGAAAAAGTGGGCTCTGGGGGGTCCTCTGTTAGCAGTGGGGA
TGCCAGCTCCTCACGCCATCATCATCGCCGCCGCCGGCTCCATCTGCCTCAGCAGCTCCTACTCCAGCGC
GAAGTGTGGTGTGTGGGCACCCACGGCAAACGATACCAGGCACAGAGCTCAACAGAGCAGACACTGCTCA
GCCCATGTGAGAAACCACGGCGCTTTGGCGTATACCTGGACTATGAGGCTGGGCGCCTAGGCTTCTACAA
TGCGGATACCTTAGCCCATGTGCACACCTTCTCAGCTGCCTTCCTTGGCGAGCGTGTTTTCCCTTTTTTC
CGGGTACTTTCCAAGGGTACCCGAATCAAGCTCTGCCCTGAATTCGATATCGGCGTTGCCATGCCAGGTG
CCGAAGATGATGTGGTGATCGGGGGCGGGGGCACAGAGACCAGCCAAGTGGCGCCTGCCTAGCTCGAGAC
TCCTCAGGTGCAGGCTGCCTATCAGAAGGTGGTGGCTGGTGTGGCCAATGCCCTGGCTCACAAATACCAC
TGAGATCTTTTTCCCTCTGCCAAAAATTATGGGGACATCATGAAGCCCCTTGAGCATCTGACTTCTGGCT
AATAAAGGAAATTTATTTTCATTGCAATAGTGTGTTGGAATTTTTTGTGTCTCTCACTCGGAAGGACATA
TGGGAGGGCAAATCATTTAAAACATCAGAATGAGTATTTGGTTTAGAGTTTGGCAACATATGCCCATATG
CTGGCTGCCATGAACAAAGGTTGGCTATAAAGAGGTCATCAGTATATGAAACAGCCCCCTGCTGTCCATT
CCTTATTCCATAGAAAAGCCTTGACTTGAGGTTAGATTTTTTTTATATTTTGTTTTGTGTTATTTTTTTC
TTTAACATCCCTAAAATTTTCCTTACATGTTTTACTAGCCAGATTTTTCCTCCTCTCCTGACTACTCCCA
GTCATAGCTGTCCCTCTTCTCTTATGAAGATCCCTCGACTTAATTAAGGTACCCAATTCGCCCTATAGTG
AGTCGTATTACGCGCGCTCACTGGCCGTCGTTTTACAACGTCGTGACTGGGAAAACCCTGGCGTTACCCA
ACTTAATCGCCTTGCAGCACATCCCCCTTTCGCCAGCTGGCGTAATAGCGAAGAGGCCCGCACCGATCGC
CCTTCCCAACAGTTGCGCAGCCTGAATGGCGAATGGG
[124 nt withheld, positions 2558-2681]
C
[91 nt withheld, positions 2683-2773]
A
[49 nt withheld, positions 2775-2823]
CCTTTGACGTTGGAGTCCACGTTCTTT
[37 nt withheld, positions 2851-2887]
ACCCTATCTCGGTCTATTCTTTTGATTTATAAGGGATTTTGCCGATTTCGGCCTATTGGTTAAAAAATGA
GCTGATTTAACAAAAATTTAACGCGAATTTTAACAAAATATTAACGCTTACAATTTAGGTGGCACTTTTC
GGGGAAATGTGCGCGGAACCCCTATTTGTTTATTTTTCTAAATACATTCAAATATGTATCCGCTCATGAG
ACAATAACCCTGATAAATGCTTCAATAATATTGAAAAAGGAAGAGTATGAGTATTCAACATTTCCGTGTC
GCCCTTATTCCCTTTTTTGCGGCATTTTGCCTTCCTGTTTTTGCTCACCCAGAAACGCTGGTGAAAGTAA
AAGATGCTGAAGATCAGTTGGGTGCACGAGTGGGTTACATCGAACTGGATCTCAACAGCGGTAAGATCCT
TGAGAGTTTTCGCCCCGAAGAACGTTTTCCAATGATGAGCACTTTTAAAGTTCTGCTATGTGGCGCGGTA
TTATCCCGTATTGACGCCGGGCAAGAGCAACTCGGTCGCCGCATACACTATTCTCAGAATGACTTGGTTG
AGTACTCACCAGTCACAGAAAAGCATCTTACGGATGGCATGACAGTAAGAGAATTATGCAGTGCTGCCAT
AACCATGAGTGATAACACTGCGGCCAACTTACTTCTGACAACGATCGGAGGACCGAAGGAGCTAACCGCT
TTTTTGCACAACATGGGGGATCATGTAACTCGCCTTGATCGTTGGGAACCGGAGCTGAATGAAGCCATAC
CAAACGACGAGCGTGACACCACGATGCCTGTAGCAATGGCAACAACGTTGCGCAAACTATTAACTGGCGA
ACTACTTACTCTAGCTTCCCGGCAACAATTAATAGACTGGATGGAGGCGGATAAAGTTGCAGGACCACTT
CTGCGCTCGGCCCTTCCGGCTGGCTGGTTTATTGCTGATAAATCTGGAGCCGGTGAGCGTGGGTCTCGCG
GTATCATTGCAGCACTGGGGCCAGATGGTAAGCCCTCCCGTATCGTAGTTATCTACACGACGGGGAGTCA
GGCAACTATGGATGAACGAAATAGACAGATCGCTGAGATAGGTGCCTCACTGATTAAGCATTGGTAACTG
TCAGACCAAGTTTACTCATATATACTTTAGATTGATTTAAAACTTCATTTTTAATTTAAAAGGATCTAGG
TGAAGATCCTTTTTGATAATCTCATGACCAAAATCCCTTAACGTGAGTTTTCGTTCCACTGAGCGTCAGA
CCCCGTAGAAAAGATCAAAGGATCTTCTTGAGATCCTTTTTTTCTGCGCGTAATCTGCTGCTTGCAAACA
AAAAAACCACCGCTACCAGCGGTGGTTTGTTTGCCGGATCAAGAGCTACCAACTCTTTTTCCGAAGGTAA
CTGGCTTCAGCAGAGCGCAGATACCAAATACTGTTCTTCTAGTGTAGCCGTAGTTAGGCCACCACTTCAA
GAACTCTGTAGCACCGCCTACATACCTCGCTCTGCTAATCCTGTTACCAGTGGCTGCTGCCAGTGGCGAT
AAGTCGTGTCTTACCGGGTTGGACTCAAGACGATAGTTACCGGATAAGGCGCAGCGGTCGGGCTGAACGG
GGGGTTCGTGCACACAGCCCAGCTTGGAGCGAACGACCTACACCGAACTGAGATACCTACAGCGTGAGCT
ATGAGAAAGCGCCACGCTTCCCGAAGGGAGAAAGGCGGACAGGTATCCGGTAAGCGGCAGGGTCGGAACA
GGAGAGCGCACGAGGGAGCTTCCAGGGGGAAACGCCTGGTATCTTTATAGTCCTGTCGGGTTTCGCCACC
TCTGACTTGAGCGTCGATTTTTGTGATGCTCGTCAGGGGGGCGGAGCCTATGGAAAAACGCCAGCAACGC
GGCCTTTTTACGGTTCCTGGCCTTTTGCTGGCCTTTTGCTCACATGTTCTTTCCTGCGTTATCCCCTGAT
TCTGTGGATAACCGTATTACCGCCTTTGAGTGAGCTGATACCGCTCGCCGCAGCCGAACGACCGAGCGCA
GCGAGTCAGTGAGCGAGGAAGCGGAAGAGCGCCCAATACGCAAACCGCCTCTCCCCGCGCGTTGGCCGAT
TCATTAATGCAGCTGGCACGACAGGTTTCCCGACTGGAAAGCGGGCAGTGAGCGCAACGCAATTAATGTG
AGTTAGCTCACTCATTAGGCACCCCAGGCTTTACACTTTATGCTTCCGGCTCGTATGTTGTGTGGAATTG
TGAGCGGATAACAATTTCACACAGGAAACAGCTATGACCATGATTACGCCAAGCGCGCAATTAACCCTCA
CTAAAGGGAACAAAAGCTGGAGCTCATCGATGAGCTCCAGAGAGGGACTGACGTTGGAAGGACCGCATCC
CCCCAGGCGCGCGGCCGCTGGGTCCCGAGCGGCGGTTGAGCGGGCCGCTTGCGCACTGGGGCTGCCACTG
CATCCTGCATCCTCCGGCGCGGCCGCTCGCGCACGCGCAGTTAGCAGTCGCTGCTGGGCGGCTGCCGGCG
GGATCGCTCTGGGGAGACGCCGGGCACCAAGTAGCGGCCAGTCGGACACCTGAGCTGCCGCTGCTGGACA
CAAGCCCGCAGGACAGGTGTGTAGACCGCGGGCCGCCTTCCTGCGGCTTGTTCTCTGGGGACCGGGTGAG
AAATCGGATCTCTAGAGGATCCCTGCAGGAATTCGATATCAAGCTTGTCGACGCCACCATGGCTGCCGTT
GCCATGACACCCAACCCTGTGCAGACCCTTCAGGAGGAGGCGGTGTGTGCCATCTGCCTCGATTACTTCA
CGGACCCGGTGTCCATCGGCTGCGGGCACAACTTCTGCCGAGTGTGTGTAACCCAGTTGTGGGGCGGGGA
GGATGAGGAAGACAGAGAT
Features (pLannotate 1.2.2; 15 found; start..end, strand, type, name):
   1819..1890    +  CDS            HBB (fragment): HBB_PONPY - Experimental evidence at transcript level: Swiss-Prot protein existence level 2. Involved in oxygen transport from the lung to the various peripheral tissues. From Pongo pygmaeus (Bornean orangutan).
   1961..2016    +  polyA_signal   β-globin poly(A) signal: rabbit β-globin polyadenylation signal (Gil and Proudfoot, 1987)
   2372..2390    -  promoter       T7 promoter: promoter for bacteriophage T7 RNA polymerase
   2398..2553    +  CDS            lacZα (fragment): LacZα fragment of β-galactosidase; lacZ fragment
   2558..2986    +  rep_origin     f1 ori (sequence partly withheld): f1 bacteriophage origin of replication; arrow indicates direction of (+) strand synthesis
   3039..3143    +  promoter       AmpR promoter: bla
   3144..4004    +  CDS            AmpR: β-lactamase; bla; confers resistance to ampicillin, carbenicillin, and related antibiotics
   4175..4763    +  rep_origin     ori: high-copy-number ColE1/pMB1/pBR322/pUC origin of replication
   4946..5038    +  CDS            lacI (fragment): lac repressor; lacI; The lac repressor binds to the lac operator to inhibit transcription in E. coli. This inhibition can be relieved by adding lactose or isopropyl-β-D-thiogalactopyranoside (IPTG).
   5051..5072    +  protein_bind   CAP binding site: CAP binding activates transcription in the presence of cAMP. E. coli catabolite activator protein
   5087..5117    +  promoter       lac promoter: promoter for the E. coli lac operon
   5125..5141    +  protein_bind   lac operator: The lac repressor binds to the lac operator to inhibit transcription in E. coli. This inhibition can be relieved by adding lactose or isopropyl-β-D-thiogalactopyranoside (IPTG). lac repressor encoded by lacI
   5186..5204    +  promoter       T3 promoter: promoter for bacteriophage T3 RNA polymerase
   5570..5598    +  misc_feature   MCS (fragment): pBluescript multiple cloning site
   5606..1719    +  CDS            Trim41 (across the origin): TRI41_MOUSE - Experimental evidence at protein level: Swiss-Prot protein existence level 1. Functions as an E3 ligase that catalyzes the ubiquitin- mediated degradation of protein kinase C. From Mus musculus (Mouse).
