[The description below was written by a language model from this plasmid's Addgene catalogue record and pLannotate feature annotations shown in this document.]
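Description:
pClgn1.1-Trim41-PA-1D4 is a mammalian expression plasmid that places the mouse Trim41 coding sequence under the mouse Clgn (calmegin) promoter carried by the pClgn1.1 backbone. The annotated features point to a pBluescript-type scaffold: a high-copy ColE1/pUC origin, an ampicillin resistance gene (β-lactamase with its own promoter) for selection in E. coli, an f1 phage origin, flanking T3 and T7 promoters, and remnants of the lac promoter/operator, lacZα and the pBluescript multiple cloning site. The total size is about 5.8 kb, of which the insert accounts for roughly 2 kb.

The Trim41 open reading frame, encoding a TRIM-family E3 ubiquitin ligase, was cloned between SalI and EcoRI sites, both of which are retained. It carries two short C-terminal epitope tags, PA and 1D4, which allow antibody-based detection or purification of the expressed protein. Downstream lies a β-globin-derived segment, including a short globin coding fragment and the rabbit β-globin polyadenylation signal, which provides 3′ end processing of the transcript. The Clgn promoter itself is not picked up as a named feature by the automated annotation; it presumably lies in the unannotated stretch between the T3 promoter and the MCS fragment just upstream of Trim41.

The stated purpose is simply to express tagged Trim41 from the Clgn promoter. The associated study concerns the requirement for Trim41 in chromosome axis protein dynamics and meiosis in male mice, so use for germ cell expression, for example as a transgene, would fit. However, the record does not spell out the specific application.
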