Addgene plasmid #186339: pClgn1.1-Trim41-PA-1D4
Purpose: Express Trim41-PA-1D4 under the mouse Clgn promoter.
Depositing lab: Masahito Ikawa. Depositing organization: The University of Osaka. Publication: Trim41 is required to regulate chromosome axis protein dynamics and meiosis in male mice. Oura S, Hino T, Satoh T, Noda T, Koyano T, Isotani A, Matsuyama M, Akira S, Ishiguro KI, Ikawa M. PLoS Genet. 2022 Jun 1;18(6):e1010241. doi: 10.1371/journal.pgen.1010241. PubMed 35648791.
Backbone
  Vector backbone: pClgn1.1
  Backbone manufacturer: Masahito Ikawa
  Backbone size w/o insert (bp): 3793
  Total vector size (bp): 5774
  Vector type: Mammalian Expression
Growth in bacteria
  Bacterial resistance: Ampicillin, 100 μg/mL
  Growth temperature: 37°C
  Growth strain: DH5alpha
  Copy number: High Copy
Gene/Insert
  Gene/Insert name: Trim41
  Species: M. musculus (mouse)
  Insert size (bp): 1989
  Entrez Gene: Trim41 (a.k.a. AW552703, BC020156, R75223, RINCK)
  Promoter: pClgn1.1
  Tag / fusion protein: PA (C terminal on insert); 1D4 (C terminal on insert)
  Cloning method: Restriction Enzyme; 5′ cloning site SalI (not destroyed); 3′ cloning site EcoRI (not destroyed)
  Sequencing primers: 5′ 5'-TTGAGCGGGCCGCTTGCGCACTGG-3'; 3′ 5'-GCCACACCAGCCACCACCTTCTG-3'
Terms and licenses: Academic/Nonprofit Terms; Industry Terms: Not Available to Industry
How to cite: pClgn1.1-Trim41-PA-1D4 was a gift from Masahito Ikawa (Addgene plasmid # 186339 ; http://n2t.net/addgene:186339 ; RRID:Addgene_186339)
